Addgene plasmid #173105: MDO2-c003
Purpose: Expression of recombinant fusion protein in E. coli
Depositing lab: Lari Lehtiö. Depositing organization: University of Oulu. Publication: A molecular toolbox for ADP-ribosyl binding proteins. Sowa ST, Galera-Prat A, Wazir S, Alanen HI, Maksimainen MM, Lehtio L. Cell Rep Methods. 2021 Dec 20;1(8):100121. doi: 10.1016/j.crmeth.2021.100121. Epub 2021 Nov 11. PubMed 34786571.
Backbone
  Vector backbone: pNH-TrxT
  Vector type: Bacterial Expression
Growth in bacteria
  Bacterial resistance: Kanamycin, 50 μg/mL
  Growth temperature: 37°C
  Growth strain: DH5alpha
  Copy number: Low Copy
Gene/Insert
  Gene/Insert name: MACROD2
  Species: H. sapiens (human)
  Mutation: K7-D243
  Entrez Gene: MACROD2 (a.k.a. C20orf133, C2orf133)
  Cloning method: Ligation Independent Cloning
Terms and licenses: Academic/Nonprofit Terms; Industry Terms: Not Available to Industry
Depositor comments: Please visit https://www.biorxiv.org/content/10.1101/2021.05.31.445082v2 for bioRxiv preprint.
How to cite: MDO2-c003 was a gift from Lari Lehtiö (Addgene plasmid # 173105 ; http://n2t.net/addgene:173105 ; RRID:Addgene_173105)
