[The description below was written by a language model from this plasmid's Addgene catalogue record and pLannotate feature annotations shown in this document.]
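Description:
MDO2-c003 is a bacterial expression plasmid built on the pNH-TrxT backbone for producing a recombinant fusion of human MACROD2 in E. coli. The insert, introduced by ligation-independent cloning, is a truncated form of the protein spanning residues K7 to D243 rather than the full-length gene. MACROD2 is a macrodomain protein, and the associated work describes a toolbox of ADP-ribosyl binding proteins, so this construct presumably serves as a source of purified protein for such binding or biochemical studies, although the record itself states only that it is for fusion protein expression.

The expression cassette is a pET-style arrangement: a T7 promoter followed by a lac operator and the phage T7 gene 10 ribosome binding site drives an open reading frame in which E. coli thioredoxin (trxA), a solubility-enhancing partner, sits immediately upstream of the MACROD2 fragment, with a T7 terminator closing the unit. A plasmid-borne lacI gene with its own promoter supplies lac repressor, so transcription is held off until IPTG induction in a host that provides T7 RNA polymerase. The annotation also detects a partial His-tag sequence and a short T7 gene 10B-derived fragment downstream of the insert; whether these are translated as part of the fusion cannot be determined from the table. Any N-terminal tag or protease site around thioredoxin is likewise not annotated.

The plasmid is selected with kanamycin through an aph(3')-Ia gene and replicates from a ColE1/pBR322-type origin accompanied by rop and the bom region, consistent with its listing as low copy. An f1 origin is also present, and the tetracycline resistance fragments are non-functional backbone remnants.
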