Features (pLannotate 1.2.2; 20 found; start..end, strand, type, name):
   1009..1086    -  promoter       lacI promoter: lacI
   1094..1373    -  CDS            TcR (fragment): tetracycline efflux protein; tet; confers resistance to tetracycline
   1395..1413    +  promoter       T7 promoter: promoter for bacteriophage T7 RNA polymerase
   1414..1438    +  protein_bind   lac operator: The lac repressor binds to the lac operator to inhibit transcription in E. coli. This inhibition can be relieved by adding lactose or isopropyl-β-D-thiogalactopyranoside (IPTG). lac repressor encoded by lacI
   1453..1475    +  RBS            RBS: efficient ribosome binding site from bacteriophage T7 gene 10 (Olins and Rangwala, 1989)
   1513..1839    +  CDS            trxA: THIO_ECO57 - Experimental evidence at protein level: Swiss-Prot protein existence level 1. Participates in various redox reactions through the reversible oxidation of its active center dithiol to a disulfide and catalyzes dithiol-disulfide exchange reactions. From Escherichia coli O157:H7.
   1852..2580    +  CDS            MACROD2 (fragment): MACD2_HUMAN - Also known as C20orf133 From Homo sapiens (Human).
   2655..2672    +  CDS            9xHis (fragment): 9xHis affinity tag
   2682..2731    +  CDS            SET1 (fragment): solubility-enhancement tag derived from T7 phage gene 10B
   2739..2786    +  terminator     T7 terminator: transcription terminator for bacteriophage T7 RNA polymerase
   2823..3251    +  rep_origin     f1 ori (sequence partly withheld): f1 bacteriophage origin of replication; arrow indicates direction of (+) strand synthesis
   3304..3361    +  promoter       AmpR promoter (fragment): bla
   3370..4185    -  CDS            KanR: aminoglycoside phosphotransferase; aph(3')-Ia; confers resistance to kanamycin in bacteria or G418 (Geneticin®) in eukaryotes
   4307..4895    +  rep_origin     ori: high-copy-number ColE1/pMB1/pBR322/pUC origin of replication
   5081..5220    -  misc_feature   bom: basis of mobility region from pBR322
   5322..5513    -  CDS            rop: Rop protein, which maintains plasmids at low copy number; rop
   5530..5910    +  CDS            YPB1_ECOLX: Protein predicted: Swiss-Prot protein existence level 4. From Escherichia coli.
   5982..6273    -  CDS            TcR (fragment): tetracycline efflux protein; tet; confers resistance to tetracycline
   6288..6309    -  protein_bind   CAP binding site: CAP binding activates transcription in the presence of cAMP. E. coli catabolite activator protein
   6322..1008    -  CDS            lacI (across the origin): lac repressor; lacI; The lac repressor binds to the lac operator to inhibit transcription in E. coli. This inhibition can be relieved by adding lactose or isopropyl-β-D-thiogalactopyranoside (IPTG).
>Addgene plasmid #173105 | MDO2-c003 | addgene full sequence | sequence record 347411 | Addgene NGS Result
GGTTTGCGTATTGGGCGCCAGGGTGGTTTTTCTTTTCACCAGTGAGACGGGCAACAGCTGATTGCCCTTC
ACCGCCTGGCCCTGAGAGAGTTGCAGCAAGCGGTCCACGCTGGTTTGCCCCAGCAGGCGAAAATCCTGTT
TGATGGTGGTTAACGGCGGGATATAACATGAGCTGTCTTCGGTATCGTCGTATCCCACTACCGAGATATC
CGCACCAACGCGCAGCCCGGACTCGGTAATGGCGCGCATTGCGCCCAGCGCCATCTGATCGTTGGCAACC
AGCATCGCAGTGGGAACGATGCCCTCATTCAGCATTTGCATGGTTTGTTGAAAACCGGACATGGCACTCC
AGTCGCCTTCCCGTTCCGCTATCGGCTGAATTTGATTGCGAGTGAGATATTTATGCCAGCCAGCCAGACG
CAGACGCGCCGAGACAGAACTTAATGGGCCCGCTAACAGCGCGATTTGCTGGTGACCCAATGCGACCAGA
TGCTCCACGCCCAGTCGCGTACCGTCTTCATGGGAGAAAATAATACTGTTGATGGGTGTCTGGTCAGAGA
CATCAAGAAATAACGCCGGAACATTAGTGCAGGCAGCTTCCACAGCAATGGCATCCTGGTCATCCAGCGG
ATAGTTAATGATCAGCCCACTGACGCGTTGCGCGAGAAGATTGTGCACCGCCGCTTTACAGGCTTCGACG
CCGCTTCGTTCTACCATCGACACCACCACGCTGGCACCCAGTTGATCGGCGCGAGATTTAATCGCCGCGA
CAATTTGCGACGGCGCGTGCAGGGCCAGACTGGAGGTGGCAACGCCAATCAGCAACGACTGTTTGCCCGC
CAGTTGTTGTGCCACGCGGTTGGGAATGTAATTCAGCTCCGCCATCGCCGCTTCCACTTTTTCCCGCGTT
TTCGCAGAAACGTGGCTGGCCTGGTTCACCACGCGGGAAACGGTCTGATAAGAGACACCGGCATACTCTG
CGACATCGTATAACGTTACTGGTTTCACATTCACCACCCTGAATTGACTCTCTTCCGGGCGCTATCATGC
CATACCGCGAAAGGTTTTGCGCCATTCGATGGTGTCCGGGATCTCGACGCTCTCCCTTATGCGACTCCTG
CATTAGGAAGCAGCCCAGTAGTAGGTTGAGGCCGTTGAGCACCGCCGCCGCAAGGAATGGTGCATGCAAG
GAGATGGCGCCCAACAGTCCCCCGGCCACGGGGCCTGCCACCATACCCACGCCGAAACAAGCGCTCATGA
GCCCGAAGTGGCGAGCCCGATCTTCCCCATCGGTGATGTCGGCGATATAGGCGCCAGCAACCGCACCTGT
GGCGCCGGTGATGCCGGCCACGATGCGTCCGGCGTAGAGGATCGAGATCTCGATCCCGCGAAATTAATAC
GACTCACTATAGGGGAATTGTGAGCGGATAACAATTCCCCTCTAGAAATAATTTTGTTTAACTTTAAGAA
GGAGATATACATATGCACCATCATCATCATCATTCTTCTGGTATGAGCGATAAAATTATTCACCTGACTG
ACGACAGTTTTGACACGGATGTACTCAAAGCGGACGGGGCGATCCTCGTCGATTTCTGGGCAGAGTGGTG
CGGTCCGTGCAAAATGATCGCCCCGATTCTGGATGAAATCGCTGACGAATATCAGGGCAAACTGACCGTT
GCAAAACTGAACATCGATCAAAACCCTGGCACTGCGCCGAAATATGGCATCCGTGGTATCCCGACTCTGC
TGCTGTTCAAAAACGGTGAAGTGGCGGCAACCAAAGTGGGCGCACTGTCTAAAGGTCAGTTGAAAGAGTT
CCTCGACGCTAACCTGGCCGGTACCGAGAACCTGTACTTCCAATCCATGAAGAAAAAGGTGTGGAGAGAG
GAGAAAGAACGTTTATTGAAGATGACCTTAGAAGAGAGACGCAAAGAATACCTAAGAGACTATATTCCCC
TGAACAGCATTCTGTCATGGAAGGAGGAGATGAAGGGCAAGGGCCAAAATGATGAAGAAAATACTCAGGA
AACATCCCAGGTGAAGAAAAGTTTGACTGAAAAAGTTTCTCTCTATAGAGGTGACATCACATTGCTAGAG
GTAGATGCTATAGTCAATGCCGCAAATGCCAGTCTTCTTGGAGGAGGAGGTGTGGATGGCTGTATTCATA
GAGCAGCCGGCCCCTGTTTGCTAGCTGAATGTCGTAACCTGAATGGCTGTGATACTGGACATGCAAAAAT
CACATGTGGCTATGACCTTCCTGCAAAATATGTCATCCATACTGTAGGGCCAATAGCCAGGGGCCATATT
AATGGTTCCCACAAGGAAGACCTTGCAAATTGCTATAAATCATCTCTGAAGCTCGTGAAAGAAAATAACA
TCCGATCAGTTGCATTTCCCTGCATCTCAACAGGCATTTATGGCTTTCCCAACGAGCCTGCTGCAGTCAT
TGCCCTCAACACCATTAAGGAATGGCTTGCCAAGAATCACCATGAGGTGGATCGGATCATTTTCTGTGTC
TTCTTAGAAGTTGACTTCAAAATCTACAAAAAGAAAATGAATGAGTTTTTCTCCGTAGACTAAGACGGTC
TCCAGTAAAGGTGGATACGGATCCGAATTCGAGCTCCGTCGACAAGCTTGCGGCCGCACTCGAGCACCAC
CACCACCACCACTGAGATCCGGCTGCTAACAAAGCCCGAAAGGAAGCTGAGTTGGCTGCTGCCACCGCTG
AGCAATAACTAGCATAACCCCTTGGGGCCTCTAAACGGGTCTTGAGGGGTTTTTTGCTGAAAGGAGGAAC
TATATCCGGATTGGCGAATGGG
[124 nt withheld, positions 2823-2946]
C
[91 nt withheld, positions 2948-3038]
A
[49 nt withheld, positions 3040-3088]
CCTTTGACGTTGGAGTCCACGTTCTTT
[37 nt withheld, positions 3116-3152]
ACCCTATCTCGGTCTATTCTTTTGATTTATAAGGGATTTTGCCGATTTCGGCCTATTGGTTAAAAAATGA
GCTGATTTAACAAAAATTTAACGCGAATTTTAACAAAATATTAACGCTTACAATTTAGGTGGCACTTTTC
GGGGAAATGTGCGCGGAACCCCTATTTGTTTATTTTTCTAAATACATTCAAATATGTATCCGCTCATGAA
TTAATTCTTAGAAAAACTCATCGAGCATCAAATGAAACTGCAATTTATTCATATCAGGATTATCAATACC
ATATTTTTGAAAAAGCCGTTTCTGTAATGAAGGAGAAAACTCACCGAGGCAGTTCCATAGGATGGCAAGA
TCCTGGTATCGGTCTGCGATTCCGACTCGTCCAACATCAATACAACCTATTAATTTCCCCTCGTCAAAAA
TAAGGTTATCAAGTGAGAAATCACCATGAGTGACGACTGAATCCGGTGAGAATGGCAAAAGTTTATGCAT
TTCTTTCCAGACTTGTTCAACAGGCCAGCCATTACGCTCGTCATCAAAATCACTCGCATCAACCAAACCG
TTATTCATTCGTGATTGCGCCTGAGCGAGACGAAATACGCGATCGCTGTTAAAAGGACAATTACAAACAG
GAATCGAATGCAACCGGCGCAGGAACACTGCCAGCGCATCAACAATATTTTCACCTGAATCAGGATATTC
TTCTAATACCTGGAATGCTGTTTTCCCGGGGATCGCAGTGGTGAGTAACCATGCATCATCAGGAGTACGG
ATAAAATGCTTGATGGTCGGAAGAGGCATAAATTCCGTCAGCCAGTTTAGTCTGACCATCTCATCTGTAA
CATCATTGGCAACGCTACCTTTGCCATGTTTCAGAAACAACTCTGGCGCATCGGGCTTCCCATACAATCG
ATAGATTGTCGCACCTGATTGCCCGACATTATCGCGAGCCCATTTATACCCATATAAATCAGCATCCATG
TTGGAATTTAATCGCGGCCTAGAGCAAGACGTTTCCCGTTGAATATGGCTCATAACACCCCTTGTATTAC
TGTTTATGTAAGCAGACAGTTTTATTGTTCATGACCAAAATCCCTTAACGTGAGTTTTCGTTCCACTGAG
CGTCAGACCCCGTAGAAAAGATCAAAGGATCTTCTTGAGATCCTTTTTTTCTGCGCGTAATCTGCTGCTT
GCAAACAAAAAAACCACCGCTACCAGCGGTGGTTTGTTTGCCGGATCAAGAGCTACCAACTCTTTTTCCG
AAGGTAACTGGCTTCAGCAGAGCGCAGATACCAAATACTGTCCTTCTAGTGTAGCCGTAGTTAGGCCACC
ACTTCAAGAACTCTGTAGCACCGCCTACATACCTCGCTCTGCTAATCCTGTTACCAGTGGCTGCTGCCAG
TGGCGATAAGTCGTGTCTTACCGGGTTGGACTCAAGACGATAGTTACCGGATAAGGCGCAGCGGTCGGGC
TGAACGGGGGGTTCGTGCACACAGCCCAGCTTGGAGCGAACGACCTACACCGAACTGAGATACCTACAGC
GTGAGCTATGAGAAAGCGCCACGCTTCCCGAAGGGAGAAAGGCGGACAGGTATCCGGTAAGCGGCAGGGT
CGGAACAGGAGAGCGCACGAGGGAGCTTCCAGGGGGAAACGCCTGGTATCTTTATAGTCCTGTCGGGTTT
CGCCACCTCTGACTTGAGCGTCGATTTTTGTGATGCTCGTCAGGGGGGCGGAGCCTATGGAAAAACGCCA
GCAACGCGGCCTTTTTACGGTTCCTGGCCTTTTGCTGGCCTTTTGCTCACATGTTCTTTCCTGCGTTATC
CCCTGATTCTGTGGATAACCGTATTACCGCCTTTGAGTGAGCTGATACCGCTCGCCGCAGCCGAACGACC
GAGCGCAGCGAGTCAGTGAGCGAGGAAGCGGAAGAGCGCCTGATGCGGTATTTTCTCCTTACGCATCTGT
GCGGTATTTCACACCGCAATGGTGCACTCTCAGTACAATCTGCTCTGATGCCGCATAGTTAAGCCAGTAT
ACACTCCGCTATCGCTACGTGACTGGGTCATGGCTGCGCCCCGACACCCGCCAACACCCGCTGACGCGCC
CTGACGGGCTTGTCTGCTCCCGGCATCCGCTTACAGACAAGCTGTGACCGTCTCCGGGAGCTGCATGTGT
CAGAGGTTTTCACCGTCATCACCGAAACGCGCGAGGCAGCTGCGGTAAAGCTCATCAGCGTGGTCGTGAA
GCGATTCACAGATGTCTGCCTGTTCATCCGCGTCCAGCTCGTTGAGTTTCTCCAGAAGCGTTAATGTCTG
GCTTCTGATAAAGCGGGCCATGTTAAGGGCGGTTTTTTCCTGTTTGGTCACTGATGCCTCCGTGTAAGGG
GGATTTCTGTTCATGGGGGTAATGATACCGATGAAACGAGAGAGGATGCTCACGATACGGGTTACTGATG
ATGAACATGCCCGGTTACTGGAACGTTGTGAGGGTAAACAACTGGCGGTATGGATGCGGCGGGACCAGAG
AAAAATCACTCAGGGTCAATGCCAGCGCTTCGTTAATACAGATGTAGGTGTTCCACAGGGTAGCCAGCAG
CATCCTGCGATGCAGATCCGGAACATAATGGTGCAGGGCGCTGACTTCCGCGTTTCCAGACTTTACGAAA
CACGGAAACCGAAGACCATTCATGTTGTTGCTCAGGTCGCAGACGTTTTGCAGCAGCAGTCGCTTCACGT
TCGCTCGCGTATCGGTGATTCATTCTGCTAACCAGTAAGGCAACCCCGCCAGCCTAGCCGGGTCCTCAAC
GACAGGAGCACGATCATGCGCACCCGTGGGGCCGCCATGCCGGCGATAATGGCCTGCTTCTCGCCGAAAC
GTTTGGTGGCGGGACCAGTGACGAAGGCTTGAGCGAGGGCGTGCAAGATTCCGAATACCGCAAGCGACAG
GCCGATCATCGTCGCGCTCCAGCGAAAGCGGTCCTCGCCGAAAATGACCCAGAGCGCTGCCGGCACCTGT
CCTACGAGTTGCATGATAAAGAAGACAGTCATAAGTGCGGCGACGATAGTCATGCCCCGCGCCCACCGGA
AGGAGCTGACTGGGTTGAAGGCTCTCAAGGGCATCGGTCGAGATCCCGGTGCCTAATGAGTGAGCTAACT
TACATTAATTGCGTTGCGCTCACTGCCCGCTTTCCAGTCGGGAAACCTGTCGTGCCAGCTGCATTAATGA
ATCGGCCAACGCGCGGGGAGAGGC
